Addgene plasmid #129808: ORF18(G214A)-3xFLAG pCDNA4
Purpose: Expresses KSHV ORF18 (G214A) with Cterm 3xFLAG tag in mammalian cells
Depositing lab: Britt Glaunsinger. Depositing organization: University of California, Berkeley. Publication: The interaction between ORF18 and ORF30 is required for late gene expression in Kaposi's sarcoma-associated herpesvirus. Castaneda AF, Glaunsinger BA. J Virol. 2018 Oct 10. pii: JVI.01488-18. doi: 10.1128/JVI.01488-18. PubMed 30305361.
Backbone
  Vector backbone: pcDNA4/TO
  Backbone size w/o insert (bp): 5168
  Total vector size (bp): 5928
  Vector type: Mammalian Expression
Growth in bacteria
  Bacterial resistance: Ampicillin, 100 μg/mL
  Growth temperature: 37°C
  Growth strain: DH5alpha
  Copy number: High Copy
Gene/Insert
  Gene/Insert name: ORF18
  Species: Kaposi's sarcoma-associated herpesvirus (HHV-8)
  Insert size (bp): 771
  Mutation: changed Glycine 214 to Alanine
  Entrez Gene: ORF18 (a.k.a. HHV8GK18_gp22)
  Promoter: CMV
  Tag / fusion protein: 3xFLAG (C terminal on backbone)
  Cloning method: Ligation Independent Cloning
  Sequencing primers: 5′ CGCAAATGGGCGGTAGGCGTG; 3′ TAGAAGGCACAGTCGAGG
Terms and licenses: Academic/Nonprofit Terms; Industry Terms: Not Available to Industry
How to cite: ORF18(G214A)-3xFLAG pCDNA4 was a gift from Britt Glaunsinger (Addgene plasmid # 129808 ; http://n2t.net/addgene:129808 ; RRID:Addgene_129808)
