[The description below was written by a language model from this plasmid's Addgene catalogue record and pLannotate feature annotations shown in this document.]
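Description:
ORF18(G214A)-3xFLAG pCDNA4 is a mammalian expression plasmid built on the pcDNA4/TO backbone that produces a point mutant of the Kaposi's sarcoma-associated herpesvirus (HHV-8) ORF18 protein carrying a C-terminal 3xFLAG epitope tag. The 771 bp ORF18 coding sequence, in which glycine 214 is changed to alanine, was inserted by ligation-independent cloning downstream of the human CMV immediate-early enhancer and promoter. Two short tet operator–like matches lie immediately after the promoter, consistent with the tetracycline-operator design of the /TO backbone. In cells expressing the Tet repressor, transcription can therefore be held off until tetracycline or doxycycline is added, whereas in ordinary cells the promoter acts constitutively. The tag is supplied by the backbone. The annotation software recognised only a single FLAG fragment downstream of the ORF, although the catalogue entry describes a triple FLAG. Transcripts are terminated by the bovine growth hormone polyadenylation signal.

For propagation in E. coli the plasmid carries a high-copy ColE1/pUC-type origin and a β-lactamase gene conferring ampicillin resistance. An f1 origin is also present. A second cassette places the Sh ble gene (bleomycin/Zeocin resistance) under both the SV40 early promoter and the bacterial EM7 promoter, followed by an SV40 polyadenylation signal, which permits selection of stably transfected mammalian cells.

ORF18 is annotated as a factor linking viral DNA replication to late gene transcription. The associated publication concerns the requirement for the ORF18–ORF30 interaction in KSHV late gene expression. The construct is thus suited to expressing and detecting or immunoprecipitating the tagged G214A mutant, but the record does not state what effect this substitution has.
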