Features (pLannotate 1.2.2; 23 found; start..end, strand, type, name):
     28..80      -  misc_feature   bom (fragment): basis of mobility region from pBR322
    235..614     +  enhancer       CMV enhancer: human cytomegalovirus immediate early enhancer
    615..818     +  promoter       CMV promoter: human cytomegalovirus (CMV) immediate early promoter
    820..839     +  promoter       PLtetO-1 promoter (fragment): modified phage lambda PL promoter with tet operator sites (Lutz and Bujard, 1997)
    841..860     +  promoter       PLtetO-1 promoter (fragment): modified phage lambda PL promoter with tet operator sites (Lutz and Bujard, 1997)
    868..901     +  promoter       TRE3GV promoter (fragment): 3rd-generation Tet-responsive promoter that can be activated by binding of Tet-On® 3G, optimized for retroviral and lentiviral vectors
   1032..1802    +  CDS            ORF18: UL79_HHV8P - Protein inferred from homology: Swiss-Prot protein existence level 3. Plays a role in the expression of late transcripts bridging viral DNA replication and late gene expression during infection. From Human herpesvirus 8 type P (isolate GK18) (HHV-8) (Kaposi's sarcoma-associated herpesvirus).
   1893..1913    +  CDS            FLAG (fragment): FLAG® epitope tag, followed by an enterokinase cleavage site
   1945..2169    +  polyA_signal   bGH poly(A) signal: bovine growth hormone polyadenylation signal
   2173..2194    +  promoter       SV40 promoter (fragment): SV40 enhancer and early promoter
   2215..2643    +  rep_origin     f1 ori (sequence partly withheld): f1 bacteriophage origin of replication; arrow indicates direction of (+) strand synthesis
   2657..2986    +  promoter       SV40 promoter: SV40 enhancer and early promoter
   3034..3081    +  promoter       EM7 promoter: synthetic bacterial promoter&nbsp
   3100..3474    +  CDS            BleoR: antibiotic-binding protein; Sh ble from Streptoalloteichus hindustanus; confers resistance to bleomycin, phleomycin, and Zeocin™
   3484..3609    +  CDS            ble (fragment): BLE_KLEPN - Experimental evidence at protein level: Swiss-Prot protein existence level 1. Binding protein with a strong affinity to the bleomycin family of antibiotics. Binds to CL990; an antimitotic-antibiotic compound. From Klebsiella pneumoniae.
   3604..3725    +  polyA_signal   SV40 poly(A) signal: SV40 polyadenylation signal
   3798..3814    -  protein_bind   lac operator: The lac repressor binds to the lac operator to inhibit transcription in E. coli. This inhibition can be relieved by adding lactose or isopropyl-β-D-thiogalactopyranoside (IPTG). lac repressor encoded by lacI
   3822..3852    -  promoter       lac promoter: promoter for the E. coli lac operon
   3867..3888    -  protein_bind   CAP binding site: CAP binding activates transcription in the presence of cAMP. E. coli catabolite activator protein
   3901..3993    -  CDS            lacI (fragment): lac repressor; lacI; The lac repressor binds to the lac operator to inhibit transcription in E. coli. This inhibition can be relieved by adding lactose or isopropyl-β-D-thiogalactopyranoside (IPTG).
   4176..4764    -  rep_origin     ori: high-copy-number ColE1/pMB1/pBR322/pUC origin of replication
   4935..5795    -  CDS            AmpR: β-lactamase; bla; confers resistance to ampicillin, carbenicillin, and related antibiotics
   5796..5900    -  promoter       AmpR promoter: bla
>Addgene plasmid #129808 | ORF18(G214A)-3xFLAG pCDNA4 | addgene full sequence | sequence record 257104 | Addgene NGS Result
GACGGATCGGGAGATCTCCCGATCCCCTATGGTGCACTCTCAGTACAATCTGCTCTGATGCCGCATAGTT
AAGCCAGTATCTGCTCCCTGCTTGTGTGTTGGAGGTCGCTGAGTAGTGCGCGAGCAAAATTTAAGCTACA
ACAAGGCAAGGCTTGACCGACAATTGCATGAAGAATCTGCTTAGGGTTAGGCGTTTTGCGCTGCTTCGCG
ATGTACGGGCCAGATATACGCGTTGACATTGATTATTGACTAGTTATTAATAGTAATCAATTACGGGGTC
ATTAGTTCATAGCCCATATATGGAGTTCCGCGTTACATAACTTACGGTAAATGGCCCGCCTGGCTGACCG
CCCAACGACCCCCGCCCATTGACGTCAATAATGACGTATGTTCCCATAGTAACGCCAATAGGGACTTTCC
ATTGACGTCAATGGGTGGAGTATTTACGGTAAACTGCCCACTTGGCAGTACATCAAGTGTATCATATGCC
AAGTACGCCCCCTATTGACGTCAATGACGGTAAATGGCCCGCCTGGCATTATGCCCAGTACATGACCTTA
TGGGACTTTCCTACTTGGCAGTACATCTACGTATTAGTCATCGCTATTACCATGGTGATGCGGTTTTGGC
AGTACATCAATGGGCGTGGATAGCGGTTTGACTCACGGGGATTTCCAAGTCTCCACCCCATTGACGTCAA
TGGGAGTTTGTTTTGGCACCAAAATCAACGGGACTTTCCAAAATGTCGTAACAACTCCGCCCCATTGACG
CAAATGGGCGGTAGGCGTGTACGGTGGGAGGTCTATATAAGCAGAGCTCTCCCTATCAGTGATAGAGATC
TCCCTATCAGTGATAGAGATCGTCGACGAGCTCGTTTAGTGAACCGTCAGATCGCCTGGAGACGCCATCC
ACGCTGTTTTGACCTCCATAGAAGACACCGGGACCGATCCAGCCTCCGGACTCTAGCGTTTAAACTTAAG
CTTGGTACCGAGCTCGGATCCACTAGTCCAGTGTGGTGGAATTCTGCAGATATGCTCGGAAAATACGTGT
GTGAGACCGAGCCGCTGAGCCCGGGGCTTAGGAGGCTCATGTGGCGCTTTTTGCAAAATAAGAATTTAAA
TACATTCCACGCCCAAGAGCTGCGTTTTATTCATTTGGTTCTCTGCAGGATGTACAATTTCGGTCTAAAT
GTGTACCTGTTAAGGGAGGCTACTGCCAATGCCGGGACCTACGACGAGGTGGTCCTGGGACGCAAGGTTC
CTGCGGAGGTGTGGAAGCTCGTGTACGATGGGCTCGAGGAGATGGGCGTGTCAAGTGAGATGCTGCTGTG
TGAGGCATACCGGGACAGCCTCTGGATGCACTTGAACGATAAGGTGGGGCTCTTGAGGGGCCTGGCGAAT
TATCTGTTTCACCGGCTAGGGGTCACCCACGACGTTCGCATCGCCCCGGAAAACCTGGTGGACGGAAACT
TTTTGTTTAATCTGGGAAGTGTGCTCCCCTGCAGGCTGCTCCTTGCGGCGGGCTACTGCCTCGCCTTTTG
GGGCAGCGATGAACACGAACGCTGGGTGCGCTTCTTCGCCCAGAAGCTTTTCATTTGCTACCTGATAGTC
TCCGGGCGTCTTATGACACAGAGGTCTCTGCTAGTTTGGGCCAGCGAAACGGGCTATCCCGCTCCGGTGG
AGGCAGTCTGTCGCGACATCCGCTCCATGTACGGCATACGAACGTATGCGGTCTCGGGTTATCTTCCGGC
TCCGTCCGAAGCGCAGCTGGCCTACCTTGGTGCGTTTAACAACAACGCGGTTTCAGATCCAGCACAGTGG
CGGCCGCTCGAGGGAGGCGGTGGAGCCGACTACAAGGACCACGACGGCGACTACAAGGACCACGACATCG
ACTACAAGGACGACGACGACAAGGGGCCCGTTTAAACCCGCTGATCAGCCTCGACTGTGCCTTCTAGTTG
CCAGCCATCTGTTGTTTGCCCCTCCCCCGTGCCTTCCTTGACCCTGGAAGGTGCCACTCCCACTGTCCTT
TCCTAATAAAATGAGGAAATTGCATCGCATTGTCTGAGTAGGTGTCATTCTATTCTGGGGGGTGGGGTGG
GGCAGGACAGCAAGGGGGAGGATTGGGAAGACAATAGCAGGCATGCTGGGGATGCGGTGGGCTCTATGGC
TTCTGAGGCGGAAAGAACCAGCTGGGGCTCTAGGGGGTATCCCC
[124 nt withheld, positions 2215-2338]
C
[91 nt withheld, positions 2340-2430]
A
[49 nt withheld, positions 2432-2480]
CCTTTGACGTTGGAGTCCACGTTCTTT
[37 nt withheld, positions 2508-2544]
ACCCTATCTCGGTCTATTCTTTTGATTTATAAGGGATTTTGCCGATTTCGGCCTATTGGTTAAAAAATGA
GCTGATTTAACAAAAATTTAACGCGAATTAATTCTGTGGAATGTGTGTCAGTTAGGGTGTGGAAAGTCCC
CAGGCTCCCCAGCAGGCAGAAGTATGCAAAGCATGCATCTCAATTAGTCAGCAACCAGGTGTGGAAAGTC
CCCAGGCTCCCCAGCAGGCAGAAGTATGCAAAGCATGCATCTCAATTAGTCAGCAACCATAGTCCCGCCC
CTAACTCCGCCCATCCCGCCCCTAACTCCGCCCAGTTCCGCCCATTCTCCGCCCCATGGCTGACTAATTT
TTTTTATTTATGCAGAGGCCGAGGCCGCCTCTGCCTCTGAGCTATTCCAGAAGTAGTGAGGAGGCTTTTT
TGGAGGCCTAGGCTTTTGCAAAAAGCTCCCGGGAGCTTGTATATCCATTTTCGGATCTGATCAGCACGTG
TTGACAATTAATCATCGGCATAGTATATCGGCATAGTATAATACGACAAGGTGAGGAACTAAACCATGGC
CAAGTTGACCAGTGCCGTTCCGGTGCTCACCGCGCGCGACGTCGCCGGAGCGGTCGAGTTCTGGACCGAC
CGGCTCGGGTTCTCCCGGGACTTCGTGGAGGACGACTTCGCCGGTGTGGTCCGGGACGACGTGACCCTGT
TCATCAGCGCGGTCCAGGACCAGGTGGTGCCGGACAACACCCTGGCCTGGGTGTGGGTGCGCGGCCTGGA
CGAGCTGTACGCCGAGTGGTCGGAGGTCGTGTCCACGAACTTCCGGGACGCCTCCGGGCCGGCCATGACC
GAGATCGGCGAGCAGCCGTGGGGGCGGGAGTTCGCCCTGCGCGACCCGGCCGGCAACTGCGTGCACTTCG
TGGCCGAGGAGCAGGACTGACACGTGCTACGAGATTTCGATTCCACCGCCGCCTTCTATGAAAGGTTGGG
CTTCGGAATCGTTTTCCGGGACGCCGGCTGGATGATCCTCCAGCGCGGGGATCTCATGCTGGAGTTCTTC
GCCCACCCCAACTTGTTTATTGCAGCTTATAATGGTTACAAATAAAGCAATAGCATCACAAATTTCACAA
ATAAAGCATTTTTTTCACTGCATTCTAGTTGTGGTTTGTCCAAACTCATCAATGTATCTTATCATGTCTG
TATACCGTCGACCTCTAGCTAGAGCTTGGCGTAATCATGGTCATAGCTGTTTCCTGTGTGAAATTGTTAT
CCGCTCACAATTCCACACAACATACGAGCCGGAAGCATAAAGTGTAAAGCCTGGGGTGCCTAATGAGTGA
GCTAACTCACATTAATTGCGTTGCGCTCACTGCCCGCTTTCCAGTCGGGAAACCTGTCGTGCCAGCTGCA
TTAATGAATCGGCCAACGCGCGGGGAGAGGCGGTTTGCGTATTGGGCGCTCTTCCGCTTCCTCGCTCACT
GACTCGCTGCGCTCGGTCGTTCGGCTGCGGCGAGCGGTATCAGCTCACTCAAAGGCGGTAATACGGTTAT
CCACAGAATCAGGGGATAACGCAGGAAAGAACATGTGAGCAAAAGGCCAGCAAAAGGCCAGGAACCGTAA
AAAGGCCGCGTTGCTGGCGTTTTTCCATAGGCTCCGCCCCCCTGACGAGCATCACAAAAATCGACGCTCA
AGTCAGAGGTGGCGAAACCCGACAGGACTATAAAGATACCAGGCGTTTCCCCCTGGAAGCTCCCTCGTGC
GCTCTCCTGTTCCGACCCTGCCGCTTACCGGATACCTGTCCGCCTTTCTCCCTTCGGGAAGCGTGGCGCT
TTCTCATAGCTCACGCTGTAGGTATCTCAGTTCGGTGTAGGTCGTTCGCTCCAAGCTGGGCTGTGTGCAC
GAACCCCCCGTTCAGCCCGACCGCTGCGCCTTATCCGGTAACTATCGTCTTGAGTCCAACCCGGTAAGAC
ACGACTTATCGCCACTGGCAGCAGCCACTGGTAACAGGATTAGCAGAGCGAGGTATGTAGGCGGTGCTAC
AGAGTTCTTGAAGTGGTGGCCTAACTACGGCTACACTAGAAGAACAGTATTTGGTATCTGCGCTCTGCTG
AAGCCAGTTACCTTCGGAAAAAGAGTTGGTAGCTCTTGATCCGGCAAACAAACCACCGCTGGTAGCGGTG
GTTTTTTTGTTTGCAAGCAGCAGATTACGCGCAGAAAAAAAGGATCTCAAGAAGATCCTTTGATCTTTTC
TACGGGGTCTGACGCTCAGTGGAACGAAAACTCACGTTAAGGGATTTTGGTCATGAGATTATCAAAAAGG
ATCTTCACCTAGATCCTTTTAAATTAAAAATGAAGTTTTAAATCAATCTAAAGTATATATGAGTAAACTT
GGTCTGACAGTTACCAATGCTTAATCAGTGAGGCACCTATCTCAGCGATCTGTCTATTTCGTTCATCCAT
AGTTGCCTGACTCCCCGTCGTGTAGATAACTACGATACGGGAGGGCTTACCATCTGGCCCCAGTGCTGCA
ATGATACCGCGAGACCCACGCTCACCGGCTCCAGATTTATCAGCAATAAACCAGCCAGCCGGAAGGGCCG
AGCGCAGAAGTGGTCCTGCAACTTTATCCGCCTCCATCCAGTCTATTAATTGTTGCCGGGAAGCTAGAGT
AAGTAGTTCGCCAGTTAATAGTTTGCGCAACGTTGTTGCCATTGCTACAGGCATCGTGGTGTCACGCTCG
TCGTTTGGTATGGCTTCATTCAGCTCCGGTTCCCAACGATCAAGGCGAGTTACATGATCCCCCATGTTGT
GCAAAAAAGCGGTTAGCTCCTTCGGTCCTCCGATCGTTGTCAGAAGTAAGTTGGCCGCAGTGTTATCACT
CATGGTTATGGCAGCACTGCATAATTCTCTTACTGTCATGCCATCCGTAAGATGCTTTTCTGTGACTGGT
GAGTACTCAACCAAGTCATTCTGAGAATAGTGTATGCGGCGACCGAGTTGCTCTTGCCCGGCGTCAATAC
GGGATAATACCGCGCCACATAGCAGAACTTTAAAAGTGCTCATCATTGGAAAACGTTCTTCGGGGCGAAA
ACTCTCAAGGATCTTACCGCTGTTGAGATCCAGTTCGATGTAACCCACTCGTGCACCCAACTGATCTTCA
GCATCTTTTACTTTCACCAGCGTTTCTGGGTGAGCAAAAACAGGAAGGCAAAATGCCGCAAAAAAGGGAA
TAAGGGCGACACGGAAATGTTGAATACTCATACTCTTCCTTTTTCAATATTATTGAAGCATTTATCAGGG
TTATTGTCTCATGAGCGGATACATATTTGAATGTATTTAGAAAAATAAACAAATAGGGGTTCCGCGCACA
TTTCCCCGAAAAGTGCCACCTGACGTC
